Addgene plasmid #216883: pST39-Mega'-deltaG
Purpose: Mega' with knockout of GvpG
Depositing lab: George Lu. Depositing organization: Rice University. Publication: Elucidating the assembly of gas vesicles by systematic protein-protein interaction analysis. Iburg M, Anderson AP, Wong VT, Anton ED, He A, Lu GJ. EMBO J. 2024 Oct;43(19):4156-4172. doi: 10.1038/s44318-024-00178-2. Epub 2024 Sep 3. PubMed 39227754.
Backbone
  Vector backbone: pST39
  Vector type: Bacterial Expression
Growth in bacteria
  Bacterial resistance: Ampicillin, 100 μg/mL
  Growth temperature: 30°C
  Growth strain: DH5alpha
  Copy number: Low Copy
Gene/Insert
  Gene/Insert name: Mega' with knockout of GvpG
  Species: Synthetic; Priestia megaterium
  Cloning method: Gibson Cloning
Terms and licenses: Academic/Nonprofit Terms; Industry Terms: Not Available to Industry
Depositor comments: Please visit https://www.biorxiv.org/content/10.1101/2023.07.23.550228v1 for bioRxiv preprint.
How to cite: pST39-Mega'-deltaG was a gift from George Lu (Addgene plasmid # 216883 ; http://n2t.net/addgene:216883 ; RRID:Addgene_216883)
