[The description below was written by a language model from this plasmid's Addgene catalogue record and pLannotate feature annotations shown in this document.]
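Description:
pST39-Mega'-deltaG is an 8.6 kb bacterial expression plasmid built on the pST39 backbone. It carries a variant of the Priestia (formerly Bacillus) megaterium gas vesicle gene cluster, designated Mega', in which GvpG has been knocked out. It is propagated in E. coli under ampicillin selection, provided by a TEM-type beta-lactamase (bla) with its own promoter. Replication depends on a ColE1/pMB1-family origin accompanied by the rop gene and the bom region from pBR322. The presence of rop fits the low copy number given in the catalogue entry. A small mbeC fragment next to this region is likely a remnant of the backbone's ColE1 ancestry.

The payload lies between a T7 promoter and a T7 terminator, so the cluster is presumably transcribed as a polycistronic unit in hosts that supply T7 RNA polymerase. Automated annotation recognises only some of the genes in this roughly 6 kb interval. These are gvpB, the GvpA-type major shell protein, along with gvpS and gvpJ. Large stretches between them are unannotated and presumably hold the remaining gvp genes of the cluster, but the record does not list them. It also does not state how GvpG was inactivated or how Mega' differs from the native cluster. The short hits to a rice ADH 5'-UTR, B. subtilis ydeC and a T7 gene 10-derived tag are fragments and may be incidental matches.

The insert was assembled by Gibson cloning. The plasmid belongs to a systematic study of gas vesicle assembly and protein-protein interactions, where single-gene knockouts such as this one would serve to test each Gvp protein's contribution to gas vesicle formation in a heterologous bacterial host.
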