Features (pLannotate 1.2.2; 16 found; start..end, strand, type, name):
     35..126     +  promoter       AmpR promoter: bla
    127..984     +  CDS            bla: BLAT_ECOLX - Experimental evidence at protein level: Swiss-Prot protein existence level 1. TEM-type are the most prevalent beta-lactamases in enterobacteria; they hydrolyze the beta-lactam bond in susceptible beta-lactam antibiotics, thus conferring resistance to penicillins and cephalosporins. TEM-3 and TEM-4 are capable of hydrolyzing cefotaxime and ceftazidime. TEM-5 is capable of hydrolyzing ceftazidime. TEM-6 is capable of hydrolyzing ceftazidime and aztreonam. TEM-8/CAZ-2, TEM- 16/CAZ-7 and TEM-24/CAZ-6 are markedly active against ceftazidime. IRT- 4 shows resistance to beta-lactamase in
    991..1030    +  terminator     fd terminator: central terminator from bacteriophage fd (Otsuka and Kunisawa, 1982)
   1061..1649    +  rep_origin     ori: high-copy-number ColE1/pMB1/pBR322/pUC origin of replication
   1835..1974    -  misc_feature   bom: basis of mobility region from pBR322
   2076..2267    -  CDS            rop: Rop protein, which maintains plasmids at low copy number; rop
   2307..2417    +  CDS            mbeC (fragment): MBEC_ECOLX - Experimental evidence at protein level: Swiss-Prot protein existence level 1. Required for efficient mobilization of ColE1 plasmid and is thus essential to promote the specific transfer of the plasmid during conjugation. Probably functions by inducing DNA bending, helping the MbeA relaxase to melt the DNA around the nic site and cleave the phosphodiester bond. Binds specifically double-stranded DNA (dsDNA) containing the ColE1 oriT but does not recognize the inverted repeat (IR). From Escherichia coli.
   2504..2522    +  promoter       T7 promoter: promoter for bacteriophage T7 RNA polymerase
   2770..3033    +  CDS            gvpB: GVPB_BACME - Protein inferred from homology: Swiss-Prot protein existence level 3. Gas vesicles are small, hollow, gas filled protein structures that are found in several microbial planktonic microorganisms. They allow the positioning of the organism at the favorable depth for growth. GvpA type proteins form the essential core of the structure. From Bacillus megaterium.
   5304..5320    +  5'UTR          OsADH 5'-UTR (fragment): translational enhancer from the 5'-UTR of the Oryza sativa alcohol dehydrogenase gene (Sugio et al., 2008)
   5961..6245    +  CDS            gvpS: GVPS_BACME - Protein inferred from homology: Swiss-Prot protein existence level 3. Gas vesicles are small, hollow, gas filled protein structures that are found in several microbial planktonic microorganisms. They allow the positioning of the organism at the favorable depth for growth (By similarity). From Bacillus megaterium.
   6304..6363    +  CDS            gvpS (fragment): GVPS_BACME - Protein inferred from homology: Swiss-Prot protein existence level 3. Gas vesicles are small, hollow, gas filled protein structures that are found in several microbial planktonic microorganisms. They allow the positioning of the organism at the favorable depth for growth (By similarity). From Bacillus megaterium.
   6626..6925    +  CDS            gvpJ: GVPJ_BACME - Protein inferred from homology: Swiss-Prot protein existence level 3. Gas vesicles are small, hollow, gas filled protein structures that are found in several microbial planktonic microorganisms. They allow the positioning of the organism at the favorable depth for growth. This protein could be important for the shape determination of the gas vesicle. From Bacillus megaterium.
   8344..8463    -  CDS            ydeC (fragment): YDEC_BACSU - Protein predicted: Swiss-Prot protein existence level 4. From Bacillus subtilis (strain 168).
   8496..8545    +  CDS            SET1 (fragment): solubility-enhancement tag derived from T7 phage gene 10B
   8553..8600    +  terminator     T7 terminator: transcription terminator for bacteriophage T7 RNA polymerase
>Addgene plasmid #216883 | pST39-Mega'-deltaG | addgene full sequence | sequence record 445484 | Addgene NGS Result
CGCCTAATGAGCGGGCTTTTTTTTAATTCCCCTATTTGTTTATTTTTCTAAATACATTCAAATATGTATC
CGCTCATGAGACAATAACCCTGATAAATGCTTCAATAATATTGAAAAAGGAAGAGTATGAGTATTCAACA
TTTCCGTGTCGCCCTTATTCCCTTTTTTGCGGCATTTTGCCTTCCTGTTTTTGCTCACCCAGAAACGCTC
GTGAAAGTAAAAGACGCAGAGGACCAATTGGGGGCACGAGTGGGATACATAGAACTGGACTTGAATAGCG
GTAAAATCCTTGAGAGTTTTCGCCCTGAAGAGCGTTTTCCAATGATGAGCACTTTCAAAGTTCTGCTATG
TGGAGCAGTATTATCCCGTGTAGATGCGGGGCAAGAGCAACTCGGACGACGAATACACTATTCGCAGAAT
GACTTGGTTGAATACTCCCCAGTGACAGAAAAGCACCTTACGGACGGAATGACGGTAAGAGAATTATGTA
GTGCCGCCATAACGATGAGTGATAACACTGCGGCGAACTTACTTCTGACAACCATCGGTGGACCGAAGGA
ATTAACCGCTTTTTTGCACAATATGGGAGACCATGTAACTCGCCTTGACCGTTGGGAACCAGAACTGAAT
GAAGCCATACCAAACGACGAGCGAGACACCACAATGCCTGCGGCAATGGCAACAACATTACGCAAACTAT
TAACTGGCGAACTACTTACTCTGGCTTCACGGCAACAATTAATAGACTGGCTTGAAGCGGATAAAGTTGC
AGGACCACTACTGCGTTCGGCACTTCCTGCTGGCTGGTTTATTGCTGATAAATCTGGGGCAGGAGAGCGT
GGTTCACGGGGTATCATTGCCGCACTTGGACCAGATGGTAAGCCTTCCCGTATCGTAGTTATCTACACGA
CGGGTAGTCAGGCAACTATGGACGAACGAAATAGACAGATTGCTGAAATAGGGGCTTCACTGATTAAGCA
TTGGTAAACCGATACAATTAAAGGCTCCTTTTGGAGCCTTTTTTTTTGGACGGACCGGTAGAAAAGATCA
AAGGATCTTCTTGAGATCCTTTTTTTCTGCGCGTAATCTGCTGCTTGCAAACAAAAAAACCACCGCTACC
AGCGGTGGTTTGTTTGCCGGATCAAGAGCTACCAACTCTTTTTCCGAAGGTAACTGGCTTCAGCAGAGCG
CAGATACCAAATACTGTCCTTCTAGTGTAGCCGTAGTTAGGCCACCACTTCAAGAACTCTGTAGCACCGC
CTACATACCTCGCTCTGCTAATCCTGTTACCAGTGGCTGCTGCCAGTGGCGATAAGTCGTGTCTTACCGG
GTTGGACTCAAGACGATAGTTACCGGATAAGGCGCAGCGGTCGGGCTGAACGGGGGGTTCGTGCACACAG
CCCAGCTTGGAGCGAACGACCTACACCGAACTGAGATACCTACAGCGTGAGCTATGAGAAAGCGCCACGC
TTCCCGAAGGGAGAAAGGCGGACAGGTATCCGGTAAGCGGCAGGGTCGGAACAGGAGAGCGCACGAGGGA
GCTTCCAGGGGGAAACGCCTGGTATCTTTATAGTCCTGTCGGGTTTCGCCACCTCTGACTTGAGCGTCGA
TTTTTGTGATGCTCGTCAGGGGGGCGGAGCCTATGGAAAAACGCCAGCAACGCGGCCTTTTTACGGTTCC
TGGCCTTTTGCTGGCCTTTTGCTCACATGTTCTTTCCTGCGTTATCCCCTGATTCTGTGGATAACCGTAT
TACCGCCTTTGAGTGAGCTGATACCGCTCGCCGCAGCCGAACGACCGAGCGCAGCGAGTCAGTGAGCGAG
GAAGCGGAAGAGCGCCTGATGCGGTATTTTCTCCTTACGCATCTGTGCGGTATTTCACACCGCAATGGTG
CACTCTCAGTACAATCTGCTCTGATGCCGCATAGTTAAGCCAGTATACACTCCGCTATCGCTACGTGACT
GGGTCATGGCTGCGCCCCGACACCCGCCAACACCCGCTGACGCGCCCTGACGGGCTTGTCTGCTCCCGGC
ATCCGCTTACAGACAAGCTGTGACCGTCTCCGGGAGCTGCATGTGTCAGAGGTTTTCACCGTCATCACCG
AAACGCGCGAGGCAGCTGCGGTAAAGCTCATCAGCGTGGTCGTGAAGCGATTCACAGATGTCTGCCTGTT
CATCCGCGTCCAGCTCGTTGAGTTTCTCCAGAAGCGTTAATGTCTGGCTTCTGATAAAGCGGGCCATGTT
AAGGGCGGTTTTTTCCTGTTTGGTCACTGATGCCTCCGTGTAAGGGGGATTTCTGTTCATGGGGTAATGA
TACCGATGAAACGAGAGAGGATGCTCACGATACGGGTTACTGATGATGAACATGCCCGGTTACTGGAACG
TTGTGAGGGTAAACAACTGGCGGTATGGATGCGGCGGGACCAGAGAAAAATCACTCAGGGTCAATGCCAG
CGCTTCGTTAATACAGATGTAGGTGTTGGCACCATGCATCGATCCCGCGAAATTAATACGACTCACTATA
GGGAGACCACAACGGTTTCCCTCTAGAGATAGCTTAGCGATGTGAAAGAAGCTGGAGAAAACTTTCAAGA
AAAAGTTTCTTCTTCAGACGATAAAGAGAAGTCAAAAAATAAGCGGAAAATAAAAGGCGTAAATCAGATT
AAAAAAGCAACGGATATTAAAAGCTCTACTAAGATTAAAAGTTCTAATGATATTAAATCATCTACAGATT
TAAAAACAATGGGATCATAAGCGAAAGGAGAAATGAGATATGTCTATTCAAAAAAGTACTAATAGTTCAA
GTTTAGCAGAAGTCATTGACCGTATTTTAGATAAAGGAATTGTTATTGATGCTTTTGCAAGAGTTTCTGT
TGTAGGAATTGAAATTTTAACGATTGAAGCGCGAGTGGTTATTGCCAGTGTTGATACATGGTTACGCTAT
GCAGAAGCAGTAGGGCTTCTTCGTGACGACGTAGAAGAAAACGGTCTTCCTGAACGTTCAAATTCAAGTG
AAGGGCAGCCGCGTTTTAGTATTTAATATGAAGTGGTATGGAACCTTCCTTTTTTGAGGGTGGTTCCAGC
TTTTAGATCTAACTATTGGAGGCTACTAAAAATGGAAATTAAAAAAATTATGCAAGCCGTGAACGACTTT
TTCGGTGAACACGTAGCTCCTCCTCATAAAATTACCTCGGTGGAAGCTACTGAAGATGAAGGTTGGAGAG
TTATTGTTGAAGTCATTGAAGAACGAGAATATATGAAAAAATACGCCAAAGATGAAATGCTCGGAACGTA
CGAGTGCTTTGTAAATAAAGAAAAAGAAGTCATTTCATTCAAACGACTCGACGTCAGATATAGAAGCGCC
ATTGGCATTGAAGCATAAACGATAAGATGGCAGGAGGAACGTAAAAATGACCGTCTTAACAGACAAAAGG
AAAAAAGGCAGTGGAGCTTTTATACAAGATGACGAGACAAAAGAGGTTCTTTCAAGAGCGCTGAGCTATT
TAAAATCCGGCTATTCCATTCATTTTACAGGTCCTGCCGGCGGAGGCAAAACCTCTTTAGCGCGAGCGCT
TGCTAAAAAGAGAAAGCGTCCTGTAATGCTGATGCACGGGAATCACGAGCTCAACAACAAAGATTTAATT
GGCGATTTTACGGGATACACGAGCAAAAAAGTAATCGACCAGTACGTTCGTTCTGTCTATAAAAAAGATG
AACAGGTGAGTGAAAACTGGCAGGATGGCCGATTGCTTGAAGCTGTAAAAAATGGCTATACGCTGATTTA
CGACGAATTTACTCGTTCTAAGCCTGCGACGAATAATATCTTTCTATCGATATTAGAAGAAGGCGTGCTG
CCGCTGTATGGAGTAAAAATGACCGATCCTTTTGTGCGCGTGCATCCCGATTTCCGCGTCATCTTCACAA
GCAATCCAGCTGAGTATGCCGGCGTATATGATACGCAAGATGCGCTTCTCGACAGGTTAATTACCATGTT
TATTGATTATAAAGACATCGACAGAGAGACAGCGATTTTAACGGAGAAAACGGACGTAGAAGAAGATGAA
GCGCGCACAATTGTAACGCTCGTAGCAAACGTGCGAAACCGCTCTGGAGACGAAAACAGCAGCGGACTTA
GCCTGCGGGCTTCGCTTATGATCGCTACCCTTGCCACGCAGCAAGACATTCCTATCGATGGAAGTGACGA
AGATTTTCAAACGTTATGTATCGATATTTTGCATCATCCGCTTACCAAATGTTTGGATGAAGAAAATGCA
AAAAGCAAAGCCGAAAAAATCATTTTAGAAGAATGTAAGAATATAGACACTGAAGAAAAGTAAAGGAGCT
TGAAAACATGAGTGAAACAAACGAAACAGGTATTTATATTTTTAGCGCCATTCAAACGGATAAAGACGAA
GAATTTGGCGCCGTGGAAGTAGAAGGAACAAAAGCTGAAACATTTTTGATTCGCTACAAAGACGCGGCTA
TGGTAGCAGCTGAAGTACCGATGAAAATTTATCATCCTAATCGCCAAAATTTATTAATGCATCAAAACGC
AGTAGCAGCGATTATGGACAAGAACGATACGGTTATTCCAATCAGCTTTGGGAATGTATTCAAATCAAAA
GAAGACGTAAAAGTTCTTTTGGAAAACCTTTATCCGCAGTTTGAAAAGCTGTTTCCAGCGATCAAAGGAA
AAATTGAAGTCGGTTTAAAAGTAATTGGGAAAAAAGAATGGCTTGAGAAAAAAGTAAACGAAAATCCTGA
ACTTGAGAAAGTATCAGCATCCGTAAAAGGAAAATCAGAAGCAGCCGGTTATTATGAGCGTATTCAACTT
GGAGGAATGGCTCAAAAGATGTTTACTTCCCTGCAAAAAGAAGTCAAGACAGATGTGTTTTCTCCGCTTG
AAGAAGCAGCGGAAGCAGCAAAAGCAAATGAGCCAACGGGCGAAACGATGCTTTTAAACGCGTCTTTCTT
AATTAACCGAGAAGATGAAGCGAAGTTTGATGAAAAAGTAAATGAAGCGCATGAAAACTGGAAAGACAAA
GCCGATTTTCATTACAGCGGTCCTTGGCCTGCTTATAATTTTGTGAACATTCGCCTAAAAGTAGAAGAGA
AATAACGAAATGAGGAATCCTAGATGGGAGAATTACTGTATTTATACGGTTTAATTCCAACAAAAGAAGC
AGCAGCCATAGAGCCGTTTCCATCTTATAAGGGGTTTGACGGAGAACATTCACTGTACCCAATTGCGTTT
GATCAGGTGACGGCTGTAGTTTCTAAGCTGGATGCTGACACCTATTCAGAAAAAGTGATTCAAGAAAAAA
TGGAGCAGGATATGAGCTGGCTGCAGGAAAAAGCATTTCATCATCACGAAACGGTAGCCGCTTTGTACGA
AGAATTTACGATCATTCCATTAAAATTTTGCACCATTTATAAAGGTGAAGAAAGTCTGCAGGCAGCTATT
GAGATTAACAAAGAAAAGATAGAGAATTCACTGACGCTGCTTCAAGGAAATGAAGAGTGGAATGTGAAAA
TTTACTGTGATGATACAGAGCTTAAAAAAGGAATCAGCGAAACGAATGAAAGCGTGAAAGCGAAAAAACA
AGAAATTAGTCACTTATCACCAGGAAGACAGTTTTTTGAAAAGAAAAAAATAGATCAGCTGATTGAAAAA
GAATTAGAGCTTCACAAAAACAAAGTGTGTGAAGAGATACATGACAAGCTAAAAGAATTATCGCTTTATG
ACTCTGTTAAAAAGAATTGGAGCAAAGACGTAACTGGCGCAGCTGAACAGATGGCGTGGAACAGCGTGTT
TCTTCTCCCGTCTCTGCAGATTACTAAGTTCGTAAACGAAATAGAAGAGCTTCAGCAAAGGCTTGAAAAT
AAAGGCTGGAAGTTTGAAGTGACGGGACCATGGCCGCCCTATCATTTCTCGAGCTTTGCGTAAAGTGAGG
AATTAACATTATGTCTCTTAAACAATCCATGGAGAATAAAGATATTGCTCTTATTGATATTTTAGATGTC
ATTTTAGATAAAGGAGTCGCCATTAAAGGAGACTTAATCATTTCCATAGCTGGCGTCGATTTAGTGTATT
TGGATTTGCGGGTGCTTATTTCTTCGGTTGAAACGCTTGTGCAAGCAAAAGAAGGAAATCACAAACCAAT
CACTTCTGAACAATTTGATAAACAAAAAGAAGAGCTGATGGACGCTACGGGCCAGCCTAGTAAGTGGACG
AACCCTCTAGGTTCGTGACCCTTGCGAGCAGTCGTATGCTTTCTCGAATTCCGAGCGGTTAAGCGTGACA
GTCCAGGAGGAATTAATAGATGCAACCGGTCAGCCAAGCAAATGGACGAATCCACTTGGATCCTGATCAA
GCTGAACAAGGCTTAGCGCAGCTTGTGATGACAGTTATTGAGCTATTGAGGCAAATCGTTGAACGTCATG
CCATGAGGCGGGTGGAGGGTGGAACGTTGACGGACGAACAAATTGAAAACTTAGGAATTGCACTAATGAA
CTTAGAAGAAAAAATGGACGAGTTGAAAGAGGTGTTCGGTCTGGATGCAGAAGATTTAAATATTGATCTT
GGCCCGCTAGGCAGCCTGCTTTAAGCGGTCAGTAGGAGGAACAGTATGGCAGTCGAACATAATATGCAGT
CAAGTACGATTGTAGATGTGCTCGAAAAGATTTTGGATAAAGGAGTCGTTATAGCGGGGGACATCACCGT
AGGAATTGCAGATGTCGAGCTATTAACGATAAAGATCCGCTTGATTGTGGCTTCGGTTGATAAGGCAAAA
GAAATCGGCATGGACTGGTGGGAAAATGATCCGTATCTCAGTTCAAAAGGAGCCAATAACAAAGCGCTCG
AAGAAGAAAATAAAATGCTGCATGAGCGGTTAAAAACGCTTGAAGAAAAAATAGAAACGAAACGTTAAAA
ACTGTACGCTACTTAAAAAATGGAGGGATTTACAATGGCAACTGAAACAAAATTAGATAACACACAGGCA
GAAAACAAGGAAAATAAAAATGCGGAAAACGGTTCAAAAGAAAAGAACGGTTCAAAAGCAAGCAAAACAA
CAAGCAGCGGGCCAATCAAACGAGCGGTAGCAGGAGGCATCATCGGTGCAACGATTGGATATGTATCGAC
TCCTGAAAATCGAAAAAGTCTCCTTGACCGCATTGATACAGACGAATTAAAAAGCAAAGCATCTGATTTA
GGAACAAAGGTAAAAGAAAAATCAAAAAGCAGCGTGGCCAGCCTGAAAACATCTGCGGGAAGCTTGTTTA
AAAAAGATAAAGATAAATCAAAAGATGATGAAGAAAACGTAAATTCTTCTAGTAGCGAAACAGAAGACGA
TAACGTTCAAGAGTACGACGAGTTAAAAGAAGAAAATCAAACTCTTCAAGATCGCTTATCACAGCTTGAA
GAAAAAATGAACATGCTTGTTGAGCTTAGCCTCAATAAAAATCAAGACGAAGAAGCGGAAGATACAGATT
CCGACGAAGAAGAGAACGATGAGAACGATGAAAACGATGAAAACGAGCAGGACGATGAAAACGAAGAAGA
AACATCTAAGCCACGTAAAAAGGATAAAAAAGAAGCTGAGGAAGAAGAAAGTGAAAGTGACGAAGACAGC
GAGGAAGAAGAGGAAGATTCTCGCTCAAACAAAAAAAATAAAAAAGTAAAAACAGAAGAAGAAGACGAAG
ATGAAAGCGAAGAAGAAAAAAAGGAAGCGAAACCAAAAAAGTCAACAGCTAAAAAATCAAAAAATACAAA
AGCAAAGAAAAACACGGACGAAGAAGATGATGAAGCAACATCTCTTTCTAGTGAAGACGATACAACAGCC
TAAGACGTAAAGGAGGAAAGAAAGACATGAGTACAGGCCCTTCTTTTTCAACTAAAGACAATACGCTTGA
ATACTTTGTGAAAGCTTCTAATAAACACGGCTTTTCACTTGATATTTCATTAAATGTAAACGGCGCTGTG
ATTTCCGGTACCATGATTTCAGCAAAAGAATACTTTGATTACTTAAGCGAAACGTTTGAAGAAGGCAGTG
AAGTGGCTCAGGCGCTAAGCGAACAATTCTCTTTAGCAAGCGAAGCGAGCGAATCAAACGGAGAAGCAGA
AGCCCATTTTATTCATTTGAAAAATACAAAGATTTACTGTGGAGACAGTAAATCTACTCCTTCTAAAGGC
AAAATCTTTTGGAGAGGGAAAATAGCAGAAGTAGACGGGTTTTTCTTAGGAAAGATTTCTGATGCAAAAT
CAACGAGTAAAAAGAGTTCATAAAAAACGGCGGGGTGATTGCCCCGCCGTTTTTTAGTGATGTGATGAGA
TGTGCAGCTTCTTTTTTCGATACATGAGCGGAGTCATCTTCATTTCTTTTCGAAACTGATTAATAAAATA
GCTTGTACTATTAAACCCTACTTGATAGGCGACTTCCGTCACATTTGCTTCTGCTTGCTGCAGTCCGGAT
TCGCGAACGCGTCTCGAGAGATCCGGCTGCTAACAAAGCCCGAAAGGAAGCTGAGTTGGCTGCTGCCACC
GCTGAGCAATAACTAGCATAACCCCTTGGGGCCTCTAAACGGGTCTTGAGGGGTTTTTTGCTGAAAGGAG
GAACTATATCCGACTAGTAGCC
